Addgene plasmid #239701: pKG0587_pPV3-bGH
Purpose: BsaI Golden Gate assembly plasmid encoding the bGH PAS
Depositing lab: Kate Galloway. Depositing organization: Massachusetts Institute of Technology. Publication: High-resolution profiling reveals coupled transcriptional and translational regulation of transgenes. Peterman EL, Ploessl DS, Love KS, Sanabria V, Daniels RF, Johnstone CP, Godavarti DR, Kabaria SR, Oakes CG, Pai AA, Galloway KE. Nucleic Acids Research, Volume 53, Issue 11, 24 June 2025, gkaf528 10.1093/nar/gkaf528 PubMed 39651241.
Backbone
  Vector backbone: pPV3
  Vector type: Synthetic Biology
Growth in bacteria
  Bacterial resistance: Ampicillin, 100 μg/mL
  Growth temperature: 30°C
  Growth strain: NEB Stable
  Copy number: High Copy
Gene/Insert
  Gene/Insert name: bGH PAS
  Species: B. taurus (bovine)
  Cloning method: Gibson Cloning
Resource information
  A portion of this plasmid was derived from a plasmid made by: Addgene #105841
Terms and licenses: Academic/Nonprofit Terms; Industry Terms: Not Available to Industry
Depositor comments: Please visit https://doi.org/10.1101/2024.11.26.625483 for bioRxiv preprint.
How to cite: pKG0587_pPV3-bGH was a gift from Kate Galloway (Addgene plasmid # 239701 ; http://n2t.net/addgene:239701 ; RRID:Addgene_239701)
