[The description below was written by a language model from this plasmid's Addgene catalogue record and pLannotate feature annotations shown in this document.]
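Description:
pKG0587_pPV3-bGH is a small (about 2 kb) synthetic-biology part plasmid built on the pPV3 backbone. It serves as a donor for BsaI-based Golden Gate assembly, supplying the bovine growth hormone polyadenylation signal (bGH PAS) as a modular element. The plasmid is minimal. The annotated features are a bla promoter driving the β-lactamase gene (AmpR) for ampicillin selection in E. coli, a high-copy ColE1/pUC-type origin of replication, and the roughly 225 bp bGH poly(A) signal. No promoter, coding sequence or reporter for mammalian expression is present, so the plasmid is not an expression vector on its own. The BsaI recognition sites that would flank the part are implied by the stated purpose, but they are not annotated in the feature table. The record also does not give the overhangs or the position the part takes in the assembly scheme.

The bGH poly(A) signal is a widely used 3′ regulatory element of bovine origin that directs cleavage and polyadenylation of RNA polymerase II transcripts in mammalian cells, which ends the transcription unit and supports mRNA stability. In a Golden Gate workflow, BsaI digestion releases the part with defined overhangs so it can be ligated in order with promoter, coding-sequence and other part plasmids to build complete transgene cassettes. The insert was placed into the backbone by Gibson cloning, and part of the plasmid derives from an earlier deposited construct. The associated work examines how transgene design elements affect transcriptional and translational output, which fits the use of this plasmid as one of several interchangeable polyadenylation-signal parts.
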