Features (pLannotate 1.2.2; 4 found; start..end, strand, type, name):
     41..145     +  promoter       AmpR promoter: bla
    146..1006    +  CDS            AmpR: β-lactamase; bla; confers resistance to ampicillin, carbenicillin, and related antibiotics
   1177..1765    +  rep_origin     ori: high-copy-number ColE1/pMB1/pBR322/pUC origin of replication
   1797..2021    +  polyA_signal   bGH poly(A) signal: bovine growth hormone polyadenylation signal
>Addgene plasmid #239701 | pKG0587_pPV3-bGH | addgene full sequence | sequence record 475939 | Addgene NGS Result
AGAGACCTAGACGTCAGGTGGCACTTTTCGGGGAAATGTGCGCGGAACCCCTATTTGTTTATTTTTCTAA
ATACATTCAAATATGTATCCGCTCATGAGACAATAACCCTGATAAATGCTTCAATAATATTGAAAAAGGA
AGAGTATGAGTATTCAACATTTCCGTGTCGCCCTTATTCCCTTTTTTGCGGCATTTTGCCTTCCTGTTTT
TGCTCACCCAGAAACGCTGGTGAAAGTAAAAGATGCTGAAGATCAGTTGGGTGCACGAGTGGGTTACATC
GAACTGGATCTCAACAGCGGTAAGATCCTTGAGAGTTTTCGCCCCGAAGAACGTTTTCCAATGATGAGCA
CTTTTAAAGTTCTGCTATGTGGCGCGGTATTATCCCGTGTTGACGCCGGGCAAGAGCAACTCGGTCGCCG
CATACACTATTCTCAGAATGACTTGGTTGAGTACTCACCAGTCACAGAAAAGCATCTTACGGATGGCATG
ACAGTAAGAGAATTATGCAGTGCTGCCATAACCATGAGTGATAACACTGCGGCCAACTTACTTCTGACAA
CGATCGGAGGACCGAAGGAGCTAACCGCTTTTTTGCACAACATGGGGGATCATGTAACTCGCCTTGATCG
TTGGGAACCGGAGCTGAATGAAGCCATACCAAACGACGAGCGTGACACCACGATGCCTGTAGCAATGGCA
ACAACGTTGCGCAAACTATTAACTGGCGAACTACTTACTCTAGCTTCCCGGCAACAATTAATAGACTGGA
TGGAGGCGGATAAAGTTGCAGGACCACTTCTGCGCTCGGCCCTTCCGGCTGGCTGGTTTATTGCTGATAA
ATCTGGAGCCGGTGAGCGTGGGTATCGCGGTATCATTGCAGCACTGGGGCCAGATGGTAAGCCCTCCCGT
ATCGTAGTTATCTACACGACGGGGAGTCAGGCAACTATGGATGAACGAAATAGACAGATCGCTGAGATAG
GTGCCTCACTGATTAAGCATTGGTAACTGTCAGACCAAGTTTACTCATATATACTTTAGATTGATTTAAA
ACTTCATTTTTAATTTAAAAGGATCTAGGTGAAGATCCTTTTTGATAATCTCATGACCAAAATCCCTTAA
CGTGAGTTTTCGTTCCACTGAGCGTCAGACCCCGTAGAAAAGATCAAAGGATCTTCTTGAGATCCTTTTT
TTCTGCGCGTAATCTGCTGCTTGCAAACAAAAAAACCACCGCTACCAGCGGTGGTTTGTTTGCCGGATCA
AGAGCTACCAACTCTTTTTCCGAAGGTAACTGGCTTCAGCAGAGCGCAGATACCAAATACTGTTCTTCTA
GTGTAGCCGTAGTTAGGCCACCACTTCAAGAACTCTGTAGCACCGCCTACATACCTCGCTCTGCTAATCC
TGTTACCAGTGGCTGCTGCCAGTGGCGATAAGTCGTGTCTTACCGGGTTGGACTCAAGACGATAGTTACC
GGATAAGGCGCAGCGGTCGGGCTGAACGGGGGGTTCGTGCACACAGCCCAGCTTGGAGCGAACGACCTAC
ACCGAACTGAGATACCTACAGCGTGAGCTATGAGAAAGCGCCACGCTTCCCGAAGGGAGAAAGGCGGACA
GGTATCCGGTAAGCGGCAGGGTCGGAACAGGAGAGCGCACGAGGGAGCTTCCAGGGGGAAACGCCTGGTA
TCTTTATAGTCCTGTCGGGTTTCGCCACCTCTGACTTGAGCGTCGATTTTTGTGATGCTCGTCAGGGGGG
CGGAGCCTATGGAAAAACGCCAGCAACGGGTCTCACAACGTTGCACCTGTGCCTTCTAGTTGCCAGCCAT
CTGTTGTTTGCCCCTCCCCCGTGCCTTCCTTGACCCTGGAAGGTGCCACTCCCACTGTCCTTTCCTAATA
AAATGAGGAAATTGCATCGCATTGTCTGAGTAGGTGTCATTCTATTCTGGGGGGTGGGGTGGGGCAGGAC
AGCAAGGGGGAGGATTGGGAAGACAATAGCAGGCATGCTGGGGATGCGGTGGGCTCTATGGCGCT
